>Addgene plasmid #79249 | pET-6His-MBP-MpAgo | depositor full sequence | sequence record 151486 | pET-6His-MBP-MpAgo sequence 7868 bps
TTCTTGAAGACGAAAGGGCCTCGTGATACGCCTATTTTTATAGGTTAATGTCATGATAATAATGGTTTCT
TAGACGTCAGGTGGCACTTTTCGGGGAAATGTGCGCGGAACCCCTATTTGTTTATTTTTCTAAATACATT
CAAATATGTATCCGCTCATGAGACAATAACCCTGATAAATGCTTCAATAACATTGAAAAAGGAAGAGTAT
GAGTATTCAACATTTCCGTGTCGCCCTTATTCCCTTTTTTGCGGCATTTTGCCTTCCTGTTTTTGCTCAC
CCAGAAACGCTGGTGAAAGTAAAAGATGCTGAAGATCAGTTGGGTGCACGAGTGGGTTACATCGAACTGG
ATCTCAACAGCGGTAAGATCCTTGAGAGTTTTCGCCCCGAAGAACGTTTTCCAATGATGAGCACTTTTAA
AGTTCTGCTATGTGGCGCGGTATTATCCCGTGTTGACGCCGGGCAAGAGCAACTCGGTCGCCGCATACAC
TATTCTCAGAATGACTTGGTTGAGTACTCACCAGTCACAGAAAAGCATCTTACGGATGGCATGACAGTAA
GAGAATTATGCAGTGCTGCCATAACCATGAGTGATAACACTGCGGCCAACTTACTTCTGACAACGATCGG
AGGACCGAAGGAGCTAACCGCTTTTTTGCACAACATGGGGGATCATGTAACTCGCCTTGATCGTTGGGAA
CCGGAGCTGAATGAAGCCATACCAAACGACGAGCGTGACACCACGATGCCTGCAGCAATGGCAACAACGT
TGCGCAAACTATTAACTGGCGAACTACTTACTCTAGCTTCCCGGCAACAATTAATAGACTGGATGGAGGC
GGATAAAGTTGCAGGACCACTTCTGCGCTCGGCCCTTCCGGCTGGCTGGTTTATTGCTGATAAATCTGGA
GCCGGTGAGCGTGGGTCTCGCGGTATCATTGCAGCACTGGGGCCAGATGGTAAGCCCTCCCGTATCGTAG
TTATCTACACGACGGGGAGTCAGGCAACTATGGATGAACGAAATAGACAGATCGCTGAGATAGGTGCCTC
ACTGATTAAGCATTGGTAACTGTCAGACCAAGTTTACTCATATATACTTTAGATTGATTTAAAACTTCAT
TTTTAATTTAAAAGGATCTAGGTGAAGATCCTTTTTGATAATCTCATGACCAAAATCCCTTAACGTGAGT
TTTCGTTCCACTGAGCGTCAGACCCCGTAGAAAAGATCAAAGGATCTTCTTGAGATCCTTTTTTTCTGCG
CGTAATCTGCTGCTTGCAAACAAAAAAACCACCGCTACCAGCGGTGGTTTGTTTGCCGGATCAAGAGCTA
CCAACTCTTTTTCCGAAGGTAACTGGCTTCAGCAGAGCGCAGATACCAAATACTGTCCTTCTAGTGTAGC
CGTAGTTAGGCCACCACTTCAAGAACTCTGTAGCACCGCCTACATACCTCGCTCTGCTAATCCTGTTACC
AGTGGCTGCTGCCAGTGGCGATAAGTCGTGTCTTACCGGGTTGGACTCAAGACGATAGTTACCGGATAAG
GCGCAGCGGTCGGGCTGAACGGGGGGTTCGTGCACACAGCCCAGCTTGGAGCGAACGACCTACACCGAAC
TGAGATACCTACAGCGTGAGCTATGAGAAAGCGCCACGCTTCCCGAAGGGAGAAAGGCGGACAGGTATCC
GGTAAGCGGCAGGGTCGGAACAGGAGAGCGCACGAGGGAGCTTCCAGGGGGAAACGCCTGGTATCTTTAT
AGTCCTGTCGGGTTTCGCCACCTCTGACTTGAGCGTCGATTTTTGTGATGCTCGTCAGGGGGGCGGAGCC
TATGGAAAAACGCCAGCAACGCGGCCTTTTTACGGTTCCTGGCCTTTTGCTGGCCTTTTGCTCACATGTT
CTTTCCTGCGTTATCCCCTGATTCTGTGGATAACCGTATTACCGCCTTTGAGTGAGCTGATACCGCTCGC
CGCAGCCGAACGACCGAGCGCAGCGAGTCAGTGAGCGAGGAAGCGGAAGAGCGCCTGATGCGGTATTTTC
TCCTTACGCATCTGTGCGGTATTTCACACCGCATATATGGTGCACTCTCAGTACAATCTGCTCTGATGCC
GCATAGTTAAGCCAGTATACACTCCGCTATCGCTACGTGACTGGGTCATGGCTGCGCCCCGACACCCGCC
AACACCCGCTGACGCGCCCTGACGGGCTTGTCTGCTCCCGGCATCCGCTTACAGACAAGCTGTGACCGTC
TCCGGGAGCTGCATGTGTCAGAGGTTTTCACCGTCATCACCGAAACGCGCGAGGCAGCTGCGGTAAAGCT
CATCAGCGTGGTCGTGAAGCGATTCACAGATGTCTGCCTGTTCATCCGCGTCCAGCTCGTTGAGTTTCTC
CAGAAGCGTTAATGTCTGGCTTCTGATAAAGCGGGCCATGTTAAGGGCGGTTTTTTCCTGTTTGGTCACT
GATGCCTCCGTGTAAGGGGGATTTCTGTTCATGGGGGTAATGATACCGATGAAACGAGAGAGGATGCTCA
CGATACGGGTTACTGATGATGAACATGCCCGGTTACTGGAACGTTGTGAGGGTAAACAACTGGCGGTATG
GATGCGGCGGGACCAGAGAAAAATCACTCAGGGTCAATGCCAGCGCTTCGTTAATACAGATGTAGGTGTT
CCACAGGGTAGCCAGCAGCATCCTGCGATGCAGATCCGGAACATAATGGTGCAGGGCGCTGACTTCCGCG
TTTCCAGACTTTACGAAACACGGAAACCGAAGACCATTCATGTTGTTGCTCAGGTCGCAGACGTTTTGCA
GCAGCAGTCGCTTCACGTTCGCTCGCGTATCGGTGATTCATTCTGCTAACCAGTAAGGCAACCCCGCCAG
CCTAGCCGGGTCCTCAACGACAGGAGCACGATCATGCGCACCCGTGGCCAGGACCCAACGCTGCCCGAGA
TGCGCCGCGTGCGGCTGCTGGAGATGGCGGACGCGATGGATATGTTCTGCCAAGGGTTGGTTTGCGCATT
CACAGTTCTCCGCAAGAATTGATTGGCTCCAATTCTTGGAGTGGTGAATCCGTTAGCGAGGTGCCGCCGG
CTTCCATTCAGGTCGAGGTGGCCCGGCTCCATGCACCGCGACGCAACGCGGGGAGGCAGACAAGGTATAG
GGCGGCGCCTACAATCCATGCCAACCCGTTCCATGTGCTCGCCGAGGCGGCATAAATCGCCGTGACGATC
AGCGGTCCAGTGATCGAAGTTAGGCTGGTAAGAGCCGCGAGCGATCCTTGAAGCTGTCCCTGATGGTCGT
CATCTACCTGCCTGGACAGCATGGCCTGCAACGCGGGCATCCCGATGCCGCCGGAAGCGAGAAGAATCAT
AATGGGGAAGGCCATCCAGCCTCGCGTCGCGAACGCCAGCAAGACGTAGCCCAGCGCGTCGGCCGCCATG
CCGGCGATAATGGCCTGCTTCTCGCCGAAACGTTTGGTGGCGGGACCAGTGACGAAGGCTTGAGCGAGGG
CGTGCAAGATTCCGAATACCGCAAGCGACAGGCCGATCATCGTCGCGCTCCAGCGAAAGCGGTCCTCGCC
GAAAATGACCCAGAGCGCTGCCGGCACCTGTCCTACGAGTTGCATGATAAAGAAGACAGTCATAAGTGCG
GCGACGATAGTCATGCCCCGCGCCCACCGGAAGGAGCTGACTGGGTTGAAGGCTCTCAAGGGCATCGGTC
GACGCTCTCCCTTATGCGACTCCTGCATTAGGAAGCAGCCCAGTAGTAGGTTGAGGCCGTTGAGCACCGC
CGCCGCAAGGAATGGTGCATGCAAGGAGATGGCGCCCAACAGTCCCCCGGCCACGGGGCCTGCCACCATA
CCCACGCCGAAACAAGCGCTCATGAGCCCGAAGTGGCGAGCCCGATCTTCCCCATCGGTGATGTCGGCGA
TATAGGCGCCAGCAACCGCACCTGTGGCGCCGGTGATGCCGGCCACGATGCGTCCGGCGTAGAGGATCGA
GATCTCGATCCCGCGAAATTAATACGACTCACTATAGGGAGACCACAACGGTTTCCCTCTAGTGCCGGCT
CCGGAGAGCTCTTTAATTAAGCGGCCGCCCTGCAGGACTCGAGTTCTAGAAATATTTTTGTTTAACTTTA
AGAAGGAGATATACATATGAAATCTTCTCACCATCACCATCACCATCACCATCACCATGGTTCTTCTATG
AAAATCGAAGAAGGTAAACTGGTAATCTGGATTAACGGCGATAAAGGCTATAACGGTCTCGCTGAAGTCG
GTAAGAAATTCGAGAAAGATACCGGAATTAAAGTCACCGTTGAGCATCCGGATAAACTGGAAGAGAAATT
CCCACAGGTTGCGGCAACTGGCGATGGCCCTGACATTATCTTCTGGGCACACGACCGCTTTGGTGGCTAC
GCTCAATCTGGCCTGTTGGCTGAAATCACCCCGGACAAAGCGTTCCAGGACAAGCTGTATCCGTTTACCT
GGGATGCCGTACGTTACAACGGCAAGCTGATTGCTTACCCGATCGCTGTTGAAGCGTTATCGCTGATTTA
TAACAAAGATCTGCTGCCGAACCCGCCAAAAACCTGGGAAGAGATCCCGGCGCTGGATAAAGAACTGAAA
GCGAAAGGTAAGAGCGCGCTGATGTTCAACCTGCAAGAACCGTACTTCACCTGGCCGCTGATTGCTGCTG
ACGGGGGTTATGCGTTCAAGTATGAAAACGGCAAGTACGACATTAAAGACGTGGGCGTGGATAACGCTGG
CGCGAAAGCGGGTCTGACCTTCCTGGTTGACCTGATTAAAAACAAACACATGAATGCAGACACCGATTAC
TCCATCGCAGAAGCTGCCTTTAATAAAGGCGAAACAGCGATGACCATCAACGGCCCGTGGGCATGGTCCA
ACATCGACACCAGCAAAGTGAATTATGGTGTAACGGTACTGCCGACCTTCAAGGGTCAACCATCCAAACC
GTTCGTTGGCGTGCTGAGCGCAGGTATTAACGCCGCCAGTCCGAACAAAGAGCTGGCAAAAGAGTTCCTC
GAAAACTATCTGCTGACTGATGAAGGTCTGGAAGCGGTTAATAAAGACAAACCGCTGGGTGCCGTAGCGC
TGAAGTCTTACGAGGAAGAGTTGGCGAAAGATCCACGTATTGCCGCCACTATGGAAAACGCCCAGAAAGG
TGAAATCATGCCGAACATCCCGCAGATGTCCGCTTTCTGGTATGCCGTGCGTACTGCGGTGATCAACGCC
GCCAGCGGTCGTCAGACTGTCGATGAAGCCCTGAAAGACGCGCAGACTAATTCGAGCTCGGATTACGATA
TCCCAACGACCCTAGAAGTGCTTTTTCAGGGCGCCAATGCATACCTGAATCTGTATAAAATCGACATCCC
GAAGAAAATCAAACGCTTGTATTTCTATAATCCGGATATGGAGCCAAAGCTCTTCGCACGTAATCTGTCC
CGTGTTAACAACTTTAAGTTCCAGGACTCGAATGACCTTGTGTGGATTGAAATCCCTGACATCGATTTTC
AAATCACACCTAAAAATGTATTTCAGTACAAAGTTGAGAAAGAAGAAATTATCAAAGAAGAAGAAGATAA
AAAGCTGTTTGTCAAGACACTGTATAAATACATCAAGAAGCTGTTCCTCGATAACGATTTCTATTTTAAA
AAAGGCAACAACTTTATTAGCAACTCGGAGGTCTTCAGCTTAGATAGCAATGAAAATGTAAACGCCCATT
TAACTTATAAAATCAAGATTCATAACATTTCGAATGAGTACTATCTGTCAATTCTTCCGAAATTTACCTT
TCTTTCGAAGGAACCGGCATTGGAAAGCGCAATCAAAAGCGGTTATTTGTATAATATCAAGTCGGGCAAG
TCTTTCCCATATATTAGCGGCCTGGACGGAATCCTGAAAATTGACATCGGAAATAATCAGATCGTGGAAG
TGGCGTATCCGGAAAATTATCTGTTTAACTTTACCACGCGCGATGCTGAAAAATATGGCTTTAGCAAAGA
AGTACATGAGATCTATAAAAACAAAGTCTTCGAAGGCTTTAAAAAAATCCCGAAGACTCTGGGCTTCTTA
AATAAAATTACAAATCTGAACGAGAATTACCAGTTGAAAGACGGCTACAAAATCTTCATTAACGTGATCT
ATAAATTCAAAAACGGCGAGAGCCGTTATGCCAAAGATGTGTTTAAATACTCCTTTTATAAAAATGAACA
GCCATTAAAAGCCATCTTCTTTTTCTCTTCGAAAAAACAATTTTTTGAAGTGCAGAAATCGCTTAAAGAA
CTGTTTCATAACAAACACTCGGTGTTCTATCGCGCCGCCGCGGAGCTGGGCTTCTCTAAAGTCGAATTTT
TACGTGATAGCAAAACGAAATCCTCTGCCTTCCTGTACAATCCGGAGGAGTTCACCGTGAAAAATACGGA
ATTTATTAACCAAATCGAAGATAATGTTATGGCCATCGTCTTACTGGACAAATACATTGGTAATATCGAT
CCGCTCGTACGTAATTTTCCAGATAATTTAATCCTTCAACCGATCCTGAAAGAAAAATTGGAAGATATTA
AACCTTTTATCATCAAATCATATGTGTATAAAATGGGAAACTTTATCCCAGAATGCAAGCCTTTCATCCT
GAAAAAAATGGAAGATAAAGAGAAAAACTTGTATATTGGGATTGATCTTTCCCATGATACGTACGCACGT
AAAACTAACCTGTGTATTGCGGCCGTTGATAACACCGGCGATATCTTGTATATTGGCAAACATAAAAACC
TGGAATTGAACGAAAAGATGAATTTGGATATTCTCGAAAAAGAATATATTAAGGCTTTTGAAAAGTATAT
TGAGAAATTCAACGTGTCCCCGGAAAATGTATTTATTTTGCGCGATGGCCGGTTTATCGAAGACATTGAG
ATTATTAAAAATTTCATCTCATATAATGATACTAAGTATACACTGGTGGAAGTAAATAAAAATACGAACA
TTAATAGTTATGACGATCTCAAAGAATGGATTATTAAACTGGACGAAAACACCTATATCTATTACCCGAA
AACTTTTCTGAATCAAAAAGGGGTTGAAGTTAAAATCCTGGAGAACAACACCGATTATACGATTGAAGAA
ATCATTGAGCAGATCTATCTGCTGACCCGTGTGGCGCACAGCACCCCGTACACTAACTATAAATTGCCGT
ACCCGCTCCACATCGCAAATAAGGTGGCGTTGACGGATTACGAGTGGAAGCTGTATATTCCGTACTAATA
ACATTGGAAGTGGATAACGGATCCGCGATCGCGGCGCGCCACCTGGTGGCCGGCCGGTACCACGCGTGCG
CGCTGATCCGGCTGCTAACAAAGCCCGAAAGGAAGCTGAGTTGGCTGCTGCCACCGCTGAGCAATAACTA
GCATAACCCCTTGGGGCCTCTAAACGGGTCTTGAGGGGTTTTTTGCTGAAAGGAGGAACTATATCCGGAT
ATCCACAGGACGGGTGTGGTCGCCATGATCGCGTAGTCGATAGTGGCTCCAAGTAGCGAAGCGAGCAGGA
CTGGGCGGCGGCCAAAGCGGTCGGACAGTGCTCCGAGAACGGGTGCGCATAGAAATTGCATCAACGCATA
TAGCGCTAGCAGCACGCCATAGTGACTGGCGATGCTGTCGGAATGGACGATATCCCGCAAGAGGCCCGGC
AGTACCGGCATAACCAAGCCTATGCCTACAGCATCCAGGGTGACGGTGCCGAGGATGACGATGAGCGCAT
TGTTAGATTTCATACACGGTGCCTGACTGCGTTAGCAATTTAACTGTGATAAACTACCGCATTAAAGCTT
ATCGATGATAAGCTGTCAAACATGAGAA
Features (pLannotate 1.2.2; 15 found; start..end, strand, type, name):
    104..208     +  promoter       AmpR promoter: bla
    209..1069    +  CDS            AmpR: β-lactamase; bla; confers resistance to ampicillin, carbenicillin, and related antibiotics
   1240..1828    +  rep_origin     ori: high-copy-number ColE1/pMB1/pBR322/pUC origin of replication
   2014..2156    -  misc_feature   bom: basis of mobility region from pBR322
   2258..2449    -  CDS            rop: Rop protein, which maintains plasmids at low copy number; rop
   2466..2846    +  CDS            YPB1_ECOLX: Protein predicted: Swiss-Prot protein existence level 4. From Escherichia coli.
   3088..3988    -  CDS            TcR (fragment): tetracycline efflux protein; tet; confers resistance to tetracycline
   4010..4028    +  promoter       T7 promoter: promoter for bacteriophage T7 RNA polymerase
   4117..4139    +  RBS            RBS: efficient ribosome binding site from bacteriophage T7 gene 10 (Olins and Rangwala, 1989)
   4159..4188    +  CDS            10xHis: 10xHis affinity tag
   4198..5298    +  CDS            MBP: maltose binding protein from E. coli; malE (mutated); This version of the gene does not encode a signal sequence, so MBP will remain in the cytosol.
   7361..7410    +  CDS            SET1 (fragment): solubility-enhancement tag derived from T7 phage gene 10B
   7418..7465    +  terminator     T7 terminator: transcription terminator for bacteriophage T7 RNA polymerase
   7491..7783    -  CDS            TcR (fragment): tetracycline efflux protein; tet; confers resistance to tetracycline
   7831..7859    -  promoter       tet promoter: E. coli promoter for tetracycline efflux protein gene
