[The description below was written by a language model from this plasmid's Addgene catalogue record and pLannotate feature annotations shown in this document.]
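Description:
pET-6His-MBP-MpAgo is a bacterial expression plasmid built on the pET 2ct backbone for producing the Argonaute protein of Marinitoga piezophila KA3 (MpAgo) in E. coli. It is propagated through a ColE1/pMB1-type origin and selected with ampicillin via a bla cassette driven by its own promoter. The annotation also finds pBR322-derived remnants: the bom mobilisation region, the rop gene, and two fragments of a disrupted tetracycline resistance gene with its tet promoter, which appear to flank the expression cassette and are not a functional marker. The catalogue lists the plasmid as high copy, although rop is normally associated with reduced copy number.

The expression cassette runs from a T7 promoter and the T7 gene 10 ribosome binding site to a T7 terminator, so transcription depends on a host that supplies T7 RNA polymerase. The open reading frame begins with a polyhistidine tag, followed by a signal-sequence-free maltose binding protein that stays in the cytosol. Next comes a PreScission protease cleavage site, which the depositor substituted for the backbone's original TEV site. The catalogue calls the tag 6xHis, whereas the annotation tool labels this stretch as 10xHis. The roughly 1.9 kb codon-optimised MpAgo insert, introduced by ligation-independent cloning, is not itself annotated but corresponds to the unlabelled gap between MBP and the terminator region. A short fragment matching a T7 gene 10B-derived sequence is detected just before the terminator. The sequence record (7,868 nt) is slightly longer than the catalogue total of 7,856 bp.

The design supports affinity purification through the His tag and MBP, with MBP also aiding solubility and protease cleavage releasing MpAgo. The associated work concerns a bacterial Argonaute with noncanonical guide RNA specificity.
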