Addgene plasmid #79249: pET-6His-MBP-MpAgo
Purpose: This plasmid encodes the Argonaute protein from Marinitoga Piezophila and is codon optimized for E. coli expression
Depositing lab: Jennifer Doudna. Depositing organization: University of California, Berkeley. Publication: A bacterial Argonaute with noncanonical guide RNA specificity. Kaya E, Doxzen KW, Knoll KR, Wilson RC, Strutt SC, Kranzusch PJ, Doudna JA. Proc Natl Acad Sci U S A. 2016 Mar 30. pii: 201524385. 10.1073/pnas.1524385113 PubMed 27035975.
Backbone
  Vector backbone: pET 2ct
  Backbone size w/o insert (bp): 5942
  Total vector size (bp): 7856
  Modifications to backbone: Replaced TEV cleavage site with a PreScission protease cleavage site
  Vector type: Bacterial Expression, CRISPR
Growth in bacteria
  Bacterial resistance: Ampicillin, 100 μg/mL
  Growth temperature: 37°C
  Growth strain: DH5alpha
  Copy number: High Copy
Gene/Insert
  Gene/Insert name: Marinitoga piezophila Argonaute (alt name: MpAgo)
  Species: Marinitoga piezophila KA3
  Insert size (bp): 1914
  GenBank ID: NC_016751
  Promoter: T7
  Tag / fusion protein: 6XHis-tag + MBP + PreScission Cleavage Site (N terminal on insert)
  Cloning method: Ligation Independent Cloning
  Sequencing primers: 5′ T7 Forward; 3′ T7 Terminator
Terms and licenses: Academic/Nonprofit Terms; Industry Terms: Not Available to Industry
How to cite: pET-6His-MBP-MpAgo was a gift from Jennifer Doudna (Addgene plasmid # 79249 ; http://n2t.net/addgene:79249 ; RRID:Addgene_79249)
