>Addgene plasmid #79249 | pET-6His-MBP-MpAgo | addgene partial sequence | sequence record 151487 | T7 5'-TAATACGACTCACTATAGGG-3'
GGCCGCCCTGCAGGACTCGAGTTCTAGAAATAATTTTGTTTAACTTTAAGAAGGAGATATACATATGAAA
TCTTCTCACCATCACCATCACCATCACCATCACCATGGTTCTTCTATGAAAATCGAAGAAGGTAAACTGG
TAATCTGGATTAACGGCGATAAAGGCTATAACGGTCTCGCTGAAGTCGGTAAGAAATTCGAGAAAGATAC
CGGAATTAAAGTCACCGTTGAGCATCCGGATAAACTGGAAGAGAAATTCCCACAGGTTGCGGCAACTGGC
GATGGCCCTGACATTATCTTCTGGGCACACGACCGCTTTGGTGGCTACGCTCAATCTGGCCTGTTGGCTG
AAATCACCCCGGACAAAGCGTTCCAGGACAAGCTGTATCCGTTTACCTGGGATGCCGTACGTTACAACGG
CAAGCTGATTGCTTACCCGATCGCTGTTGAAGCGTTATCGCTGATTTATAACAAAGATCTGCTGCCGAAC
CCGCCAAAAACCTGGGAAGAGATCCCGGCGCTGGATAAAGAACTGAAAGCGAAAGGTAAGAGCGCGCTGA
TGTTCAACCTGCAAGAACCGTACTTCACCTGGCCGCTGATTGCTGCTGACGGGGGTTATGCGTTCAAGTA
TGAAAACGGCAAGTACGACATTAAAGACGTGGGCGTGGATAACGCTGGCGCGAAAGCGGGTCTGACCTTC
CTGGTTGACCTGATTAAAAACAAACACATGAATGCAGACACCGATTACTCCATCGCAGAAGCTGCCTTTA
ATAAAGGCGAAACAGCGATGACCATCAACGGCCCGTGGGCATGGTCCAACATCGACACCAGCAAAGTGAA
TTATGGTGTAACGGTACTGCCGACCTT
