>Addgene plasmid #79249 | pET-6His-MBP-MpAgo | addgene partial sequence | sequence record 151491 | T7term 5'-GCTAGTTATTGCTCAGCGG-3'
GTTAGCAGCCGGATCAGCGCGCACGCGTGGTACCGGCCGGCCACCAGGTGGCGCGCCGCGATCGCGGATC
CGTTATCCACTTCCAATGTTATTAGTACGGAATATACAGCTTCCACTCGTAATCCGTCAACGCCACCTTA
TTTGCGATGTGGAGCGGGTACGGCAATTTATAGTTAGTGTACGGGGTGCTGTGCGCCACACGGGTCAGCA
GATAGATCTGCTCAATGATTTCTTCAATCGTATAATCGGTGTTGTTCTCCAGGATTTTAACTTCAACCCC
TTTTTGATTCAGAAAAGTTTTCGGGTAATAGATATAGGTGTTTTCGTCCAGTTTAATAATCCATTCTTTG
AGATCGTCATAACTATTAATGTTCGTATTTTTATTTACTTCCACCAGTGTATACTTAGTATCATTATATG
AGATGAAATTTTTAATAATCTCAATGTCTTCGATAAACCGGCCATCGCGCAAAATAAATACATTTTCCGG
GGACACGTTGAATTTCTCAATATACTTTTCAAAAGCCTTAATATATTCTTTTTCGAGAATATCCAAATTC
ATCTTTTCGTTCAATTCCAGGTTTTTATGTTTGCCAATATACAAGATATCGCCGGTGTTATCAACGGCCG
CAATACACAGGTTAGTTTTACGTGCGTACGTATCATGGGAAAGATCAATCCCAATATACAAGTTTTTCTC
TTTATCTTCCATTTTTTTCAGGATGAAAGGCTTGCATTCTGGGATAAAGTTTCCCATTTTATACACATAT
GATTTGATGATAAAAGGTTTAATATCTTCCAATTTTTCTTTCAGGATCGGTTGAAGGATTAAATTATCTG
GAAAATTACGTACGAGCGGATCGATATTACCAATGTATTTGTCCAGTAAGACGATGGCCATAACATTATC
TTCGATTTGGTTAATA
